Addgene plasmid #130679: pLenti-CMV-SMCHD1-R1868*-3xFLAG
Purpose: Expresses human SMCHD1 R1868* with a C-terminal 3xFLAG tag
Depositing lab: Stephen Tapscott. Depositing organization: Fred Hutchinson Cancer Center. Publication: Identification of SMCHD1 domains for nuclear localization, homo-dimerization, and protein cleavage. Hiramuki Y, Tapscott SJ. Skelet Muscle. 2018 Aug 2;8(1):24. doi: 10.1186/s13395-018-0172-z. PubMed 30071896.
Backbone
  Vector backbone: pLenti
  Backbone size w/o insert (bp): 7866
  Vector type: Mammalian Expression
  Selectable markers: Puromycin
Growth in bacteria
  Bacterial resistance: Ampicillin, 100 μg/mL
  Growth temperature: 37°C
  Growth strain: NEB Stable
  Copy number: High Copy
Gene/Insert
  Gene/Insert name: SMCHD1 R1868*
  Species: H. sapiens (human)
  Insert size (bp): 5670
  Mutation: R1868_V2005delinsX
  Entrez Gene: SMCHD1 (a.k.a. BAMS, FSHD2)
  Promoter: CMV
  Tag / fusion protein: 3xFLAG (C terminal on insert)
  Cloning method: Restriction Enzyme; 5′ cloning site Unknown (unknown if destroyed); 3′ cloning site Unknown (unknown if destroyed)
Terms and licenses: Academic/Nonprofit Terms; Industry Terms: Not Available to Industry
How to cite: pLenti-CMV-SMCHD1-R1868*-3xFLAG was a gift from Stephen Tapscott (Addgene plasmid # 130679 ; http://n2t.net/addgene:130679 ; RRID:Addgene_130679)
