[The description below was written by a language model from this plasmid's Addgene catalogue record and pLannotate feature annotations shown in this document.]
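Description:
pLenti-CMV-SMCHD1-R1868*-3xFLAG is a lentiviral transfer plasmid, catalogued as a mammalian expression vector, that expresses a truncated form of human SMCHD1. It is maintained in E. coli through a high-copy ColE1/pUC-type origin with ampicillin resistance (β-lactamase). An f1 origin and remnants of a lacZα/lac promoter region, flanked by T7 and T3 promoters, remain from the cloning backbone. The sequenced record is about 13.5 kb, consistent with a 7.9 kb backbone carrying a 5.7 kb insert.

The viral portion has a third-generation layout. An RSV promoter fused to a truncated HIV-1 5' LTR drives Tat-independent transcription of the genomic RNA. It is followed by the Ψ packaging signal with a gag fragment, the Rev response element for Rev-dependent nuclear export, and the cPPT/CTS, which aids nuclear import of the proviral DNA. The downstream LTR is also annotated as truncated and is followed by an SV40 poly(A) signal and SV40 origin. Within the transfer region, the CMV enhancer/promoter drives the SMCHD1 coding sequence. The mutation is recorded as R1868_V2005delinsX, meaning the residues from R1868 to the natural C-terminus are removed. The remaining open reading frame is fused directly to a C-terminal 3xFLAG epitope for detection or immunoprecipitation. A WPRE after the tag enhances transcript expression, and a separate mouse PGK promoter–puromycin N-acetyltransferase cassette allows selection of transduced or transfected cells.

SMCHD1 is also listed under the aliases FSHD2 and BAMS. The associated publication mapped SMCHD1 domains for nuclear localization, homodimerization and protein cleavage, so this construct presumably serves as a C-terminal truncation mutant in that type of analysis.
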