Features (pLannotate 1.2.2; 29 found; start..end, strand, type, name):
     19..135     +  misc_feature   cPPT/CTS: central polypurine tract and central termination sequence of HIV-1
    158..461     +  enhancer       CMV enhancer: human cytomegalovirus immediate early enhancer
    462..665     +  promoter       CMV promoter: human cytomegalovirus (CMV) immediate early promoter
    748..6348    +  CDS            SMCHD1 (fragment): SMHD1_HUMAN - Also known as KIAA0650 From Homo sapiens (Human).
   6349..6414    +  CDS            3xFLAG: three tandem FLAG® epitope tags, followed by an enterokinase cleavage site
   6424..7012    +  misc_feature   WPRE: woodchuck hepatitis virus posttranscriptional regulatory element
   7026..7525    +  promoter       PGK promoter: mouse phosphoglycerate kinase 1 promoter
   7546..8145    +  CDS            PuroR: puromycin N-acetyltransferase; pac from Streptomyces alboniger; confers resistance to puromycin
   8213..8350    +  CDS            nef (fragment): NEF_HV1LA - Experimental evidence at protein level: Swiss-Prot protein existence level 1. Extracellular Nef protein targets CD4(+) T-lymphocytes for apoptosis by interacting with CXCR4 surface receptors. From Human immunodeficiency virus type 1 group M subtype B (isolate Lai) (HIV-1).
   8336..8516    +  LTR            5' LTR (truncated): truncated 5' long terminal repeat (LTR) from HIV-1
   8588..8709    +  polyA_signal   SV40 poly(A) signal: SV40 polyadenylation signal
   8749..8884    +  rep_origin     SV40 ori: SV40 origin of replication
   8905..8923    -  promoter       T7 promoter: promoter for bacteriophage T7 RNA polymerase
   8931..9086    +  CDS            lacZα (fragment): LacZα fragment of β-galactosidase; lacZ fragment
   9091..9519    +  rep_origin     f1 ori (sequence partly withheld): f1 bacteriophage origin of replication; arrow indicates direction of (+) strand synthesis
   9572..9676    +  promoter       AmpR promoter: bla
   9677..10537   +  CDS            AmpR: β-lactamase; bla; confers resistance to ampicillin, carbenicillin, and related antibiotics
  10708..11296   +  rep_origin     ori: high-copy-number ColE1/pMB1/pBR322/pUC origin of replication
  11479..11571   +  CDS            lacI (fragment): lac repressor; lacI; The lac repressor binds to the lac operator to inhibit transcription in E. coli. This inhibition can be relieved by adding lactose or isopropyl-β-D-thiogalactopyranoside (IPTG).
  11584..11605   +  protein_bind   CAP binding site: CAP binding activates transcription in the presence of cAMP. E. coli catabolite activator protein
  11620..11650   +  promoter       lac promoter: promoter for the E. coli lac operon
  11654..11676   +  protein_bind   lac operator (fragment): The lac repressor binds to the lac operator to inhibit transcription in E. coli. This inhibition can be relieved by adding lactose or isopropyl-β-D-thiogalactopyranoside (IPTG). lac repressor encoded by lacI
  11719..11737   +  promoter       T3 promoter: promoter for bacteriophage T3 RNA polymerase
  11765..11991   +  promoter       RSV promoter: Rous sarcoma virus enhancer/promoter
  11992..12172   +  LTR            5' LTR (truncated): truncated 5' long terminal repeat (LTR) from HIV-1
  12219..12344   +  misc_feature   HIV-1 Ψ: packaging signal of human immunodeficiency virus type 1
  12328..12691   +  CDS            HIV-1 gag (fragment): gag protein from human immunodeficiency virus 1; gag
  12837..13070   +  misc_feature   RRE: The Rev response element (RRE) of HIV-1 allows for Rev-dependent mRNA export from the nucleus to the cytoplasm.
  13447..13547   +  CDS            Rev (fragment): human immunodeficiency virus 1 (HIV-1) Rev protein; rev; enhances nuclear export of unspliced and incompletely spliced viral mRNAs
>Addgene plasmid #130679 | pLenti-CMV-SMCHD1-R1868*-3xFLAG | addgene full sequence | sequence record 300579 | Addgene NGS Result
TCGACGGTATCGGTTAACTTTTAAAAGAAAAGGGGGGATTGGGGGGTACAGTGCAGGGGAAAGAATAGTA
GACATAATAGCAACAGACATACAAACTAAAGAATTACAAAAACAAATTACAAAATTCAAAATTTTATCGA
TAAGCTTGGGAGTTCCGCGTTACATAACTTACGGTAAATGGCCCGCCTGGCTGACCGCCCAACGACCCCC
GCCCATTGACGTCAATAATGACGTATGTTCCCATAGTAACGCCAATAGGGACTTTCCATTGACGTCAATG
GGTGGAGTATTTACGGTAAACTGCCCACTTGGCAGTACATCAAGTGTATCATATGCCAAGTACGCCCCCT
ATTGACGTCAATGACGGTAAATGGCCCGCCTGGCATTATGCCCAGTACATGACCTTATGGGACTTTCCTA
CTTGGCAGTACATCTACGTATTAGTCATCGCTATTACCATGGTGATGCGGTTTTGGCAGTACATCAATGG
GCGTGGATAGCGGTTTGACTCACGGGGATTTCCAAGTCTCCACCCCATTGACGTCAATGGGAGTTTGTTT
TGGCACCAAAATCAACGGGACTTTCCAAAATGTCGTAACAACTCCGCCCCATTGACGCAAATGGGCGGTA
GGCGTGTACGGTGGGAGGTCTATATAAGCAGAGCTCGTTTAGTGAACCGTCAGATCGCCTGGAGACGCCA
TCCACGCTGTTTTGACCTCCATAGAAGACACCGACTCTAGAGGATCCATGGCAGCGGCGGACGGCGGCGG
GCCTGGTGGGGCCTCTGTGGGGACTGAGGAGGATGGCGGAGGCGTCGGCCACAGGACGGTGTACTTGTTT
GATCGGCGCGAAAAGGAGTCCGAGCTCGGGGACCGGCCTCTGCAGGTCGGGGAGCGCTCGGACTACGCGG
GATTTCGCGCGTGTGTGTGTCAGACACTTGGCATTTCACCTGAAGAAAAATTTGTTATTACAACAACAAG
TAGGAAAGAAATTACCTGTGATAATTTTGATGAAACTGTTAAAGATGGAGTCACCTTATACCTGCTACAG
TCGGTCAATCAGTTACTACTGACAGCTACGAAAGAACGAATTGACTTCTTACCTCACTATGACACACTGG
TTAAAAGTGGCATGTATGAATATTATGCCAGTGAAGGACAAAATCCTTTGCCATTTGCTCTTGCGGAATT
AATTGACAATTCATTGTCTGCTACTTCTCGTAACATTGGGGTTAGAAGAATACAGATCAAATTGCTTTTT
GATGAAACACAAGGAAAACCTGCTGTTGCAGTGATAGATAATGGAAGAGGAATGACCTCTAAACAGCTTA
ACAACTGGGCCGTGTATAGGTTGTCAAAATTCACAAGGCAAGGTGACTTTGAAAGTGATCATTCAGGATA
TGTTCGTCCAGTACCAGTGCCACGCAGTTTAAATAGTGATATTTCCTATTTTGGTGTTGGGGGCAAGCAA
GCTGTCTTCTTTGTTGGACAATCAGCCAGAATGATAAGCAAACCTGCAGATTCCCAAGATGTTCACGAGC
TTGTGCTTTCTAAAGAAGATTTTGAGAAGAAGGAGAAAAATAAAGAGGCAATATATAGTGGATATATTAG
AAACAGAAAGCCCTCTGATTCTGTTCACATTACAAATGATGATGAAAGATTTCTACATCATCTTATCATA
GAGGAGAAGGAAAAAGATAGCTTTACTGCTGTGGTTATCACAGGGGTACAACCAGAACACATACAGTACT
TGAAAAATTATTTCCACCTTTGGACACGACAGTTAGCGCATATTTATCACTACTATATTCATGGCCCAAA
AGGAAATGAAATACGAACATCAAAAGAAGTTGAACCTTTCAACAATATTGATATTGAAATTTCTATGTTT
GAAAAAGGGAAGGTACCTAAGATTGTCAACCTAAGGGAAATACAAGACGACATGCAGACGTTGTATGTAA
ACACAGCAGCTGATAGTTTTGAATTCAAAGCTCATGTTGAAGGAGATGGTGTAGTGGAAGGGATTATCCG
TTATCATCCATTCTTATATGATAGAGAAACTTACCCTGATGATCCATGCTTTCCATCAAAATTAAAAGAT
GAAGATGATGAAGATGATTGTTTCATACTTGAGAAAGCAGCTAGAGGGAAAAGGCCTATTTTTGAATGTT
TTTGGAATGGACGATTAATACCATATACATCAGTTGAAGACTTTGACTGGTGTACTCCTCCTAAGAAGAG
AGGGCTTGCACCAATTGAATGCTACAATAGGATATCTGGTGCATTATTCACTAATGACAAATTCCAGGTC
AGCACAAATAAATTGACGTTTATGGATCTTGAGCTAAAATTGAAAGATAAGAACACCCTTTTTACAAGGA
TTTTAAATGGACAGGAACAGCGAATGAAAATTGACAGAGAATTTGCTTTGTGGCTGAAGGACTGTCATGA
GAAGTATGATAAACAAATAAAATTTACACTTTTTAAGGGAGTAATTACACGTCCTGATCTTCCTTCTAAA
AAGCAAGGTCCCTGGGCAACATATGCAGCAATAGAATGGGATGGAAAGATATACAAAGCAGGACAGCTGG
TCAAGACAATCAAGACACTTCCCCTCTTTTATGGAAGCATAGTAAGATTTTTTCTTTATGGCGATCATGA
TGGAGAAGTATATGCTACAGGAGGAGAGGTTCAAATTGCAATGGAACCTCAGGCACTATATGATGAAGTA
AGAACTGTGCCAATTGCAAAGCTGGATAGGACAGTTGCTGAGAAAGCTGTTAAAAAATATGTAGAAGATG
AAATGGCAAGGCTCCCTGATAGATTGTCAGTAACTTGGCCTGAAGGAGATGAATTATTGCCTAATGAGGT
TAGGCCTGCTGGAACCCCTATTGGTGCGTTAAGAATTGAAATACTGAATAAAAAAGGGGAAGCAATGCAA
AAGCTTCCAGGAACAAGCCATGGAGGGTCAAAGAAACTCCTGGTTGAGCTCAAAGTTATTTTACATTCTT
CAAGTGGAAATAAAGAGATTATTTCGCATATTAGTCAACATGGAGGAAAATGGCCTTACTGGTTTAAAAA
AATGGAAAATATTCAGAAGTTGGGGAATTATACCTTGAAATTACAAGTTGTGTTGAATGAAAGTAATGCA
GACACTTATGCAGGAAGACCACTACCATCTAAAGCAATTAAGTTTTCTGTTAAAGAGGGTAAGCCAGAGA
AATTTTCATTTGGTCTTCTGGATCTTCCTTTTCGTGTTGGAGTTCCATTTAATATCCCTCTGGAGTTTCA
GGATGAATTTGGTCATACCAGTCAACTAGTAACTGATATTCAGCCAGTTCTTGAAGCAAGTGGTTTATCT
TTACATTATGAAGAAATAACCAAAGGACCAAATTGTGTAATTCGAGGTGTTACAGCCAAGGGCCCTGTAA
ACTCTTGTCAAGGCAAGAATTATAATCTGAAGGTTACTCTGCCTGGCTTAAAAGAAGACTCACAGATTTT
GAAAATTAGATTACTACCTGGTCACCCTCGTCGACTGAAAGTGAAACCTGATTCTGAAATTTTAGTTATA
GAAAATGGAACAGCTTTCCCATTTCAGGTGGAAGTTTTAGATGAATCAGACAACATAACAGCACAACCAA
AATTGATTGTTCATTGTAAGTTTTCAGGTGCTCCAAACCTTCCAGTCTATGTTGTAGATTGCAGTAGTTC
TGGAACCAGTATTTTAACAGGATCTGCAATTCAAGTTCAGAATATTAAAAAAGACCAGACGCTTAAAGCA
AGAATTGAAATACCTAGTTGTAAAGATGTGGCACCTGTGGAGAAGACTATTAAGTTGCTTCCCAGTAGCC
ATGTTGCAAGACTACAAATATTCAGTGTAGAAGGACAAAAGGCAATTCAGATCAAACATCAGGATGAGGT
TAATTGGATAGCGGGTGATATTATGCATAATCTTATTTTTCAAATGTATGATGAAGGAGAAAGAGAAATC
AATATAACATCAGCTTTAGCAGAAAAAATTAAAGTTAATTGGACTCCTGAGATTAACAAAGAACACTTGC
TACAGGGTCTGCTTCCTGATGTGCAAGTACCAACATCTGTAAAAGATATGCGCTATTGCCAGGTTTCATT
CCAAGATGATCATGTGTCTTTGGAAAGTGCGTTTACAGTAAGACCACTTCCTGATGAACCTAAACATTTA
AAATGTGAAATGAAAGGAGGAAAAACAGTACAGATGGGCCAAGAGCTTCAAGGAGAAGTAGTTATAATAA
TTACAGATCAGTACGGAAATCAGATTCAAGCATTTTCACCAAGTTCTTTATCTTCTTTGTCAATTGCTGG
GGTTGGACTTGATAGCTCAAATTTGAAAACAACCTTTCAGGAAAACACACAGAGTATAAGTGTAAGAGGC
ATCAAATTTATTCCAGGTCCTCCTGGAAATAAGGATCTTTGTTTTACTTGGCGTGAGTTTTCTGACTTTA
TTCGAGTGCAACTAATTTCTGGACCTCCTGCTAAACTTCTCCTTATAGACTGGCCAGAACTAAAGGAGTC
CATTCCAGTGATTAATGGAAGAGATTTACAGAACCCTATTATTGTTCAACTTTGTGATCAGTGGGATAAT
CCAGCACCGGTACAACATGTTAAAATAAGTCTTACAAAAGCTAGCAATTTAAAGCTCATGCCTTCAAACC
AACAGCATAAAACAGATGAGAAAGGCAGGGCTAATTTGGGAGTATTCAGTGTTTTTGCCCCTAGGGGAGA
GCATACTCTTCAGGTTAAAGCCATCTATAACAAAAGTATCATAGAAGGACCTATAATTAAGTTAATGATT
CTTCCAGACCCAGAAAAACCCGTTCGTCTCAATGTTAAATATGACAAAGATGCATCCTTCTTAGCAGGGG
GTCTTTTCACTGATTTTATGATTAGTGTTATTTCTGAAGATGACAGTATCATTAAAAACATTAATCCAGC
ACGTATTTCCATGAAAATGTGGAAGCTGTCTACCAGTGGGAACCGACCCCCAGCAAATGCAGAAACATTT
AGTTGTAATAAAATAAAAGATAATGACAAAGAAGATGGCTGCTTCTATTTCAGGGATAAAGTAATTCCTA
ATAAAGTGGGGACATATTGTATCCAGTTTGGTTTTATGATGGATAAAACAAATATTCTCAACAGTGAACA
GGTTATAGTTGAAGTCCTGCCTAATCAACCTGTGAAGTTAGTACCTAAAATTAAACCACCTACACCAGCT
GTTTCAAATGTTCGCTCAGTTGCCAGTAGGACCTTGGTCAGAGATCTACATCTTAGTATCACGGATGACT
ACGACAACCATACTGGAATTGATTTGGTTGGCACTATAATAGCCACCATTAAAGGCTCTAATGAGGAAGA
TACTGATACCCCACTTTTTATTGGGAAAGTTAGAACACTTGAATTCCCCTTCGTGAATGGTTCGGCTGAA
ATCATGAGTCTGGTGCTGGCAGAAAGTAGTCCTGGAAGGGATAGTACTGAATATTTTATTGTATTTGAGC
CCCGGCTACCACTTTTATCAAGAACCTTAGAACCATATATCCTACCGTTCATGTTTTACAATGATGTTAA
GAAGCAGCAACAAATGGCAGCACTTACAAAAGAAAAGGACCAATTATCTCAGTCTATTGTTATGTATAAA
AGTTTATTTGAAGCCAGCCAACAGCTTCTTAATGAAATGAAATGTCAAGTTGAAGAAGCAAGATTAAAAG
AGGCCCAATTGCGAAATGAACTAAAAATACATAATATTGACATTCCTACAACACAACAGGTGCCACACAT
TGAAGCACTTCTGAAAAGAAAGCTATCAGAACAAGAAGAACTGAAGAAAAAACCTAGAAGATCGTGTACT
CTTCCAAACTATACTAAAGGCAGTGGAGATGTTTTGGGAAAGATTGCACATCTAGCACAAATTGAAGATG
ATAGAGCTGCGATGGTTATTTCTTGGCATCTGGCAAGTGACATGGACTGTGTAGTCACCCTAACCACTGA
CGCTGCACGTCGTATCTATGATGAAACCCAAGGTCGTCAGCAGGTGTTGCCCCTTGATTCTATTTACAAG
AAGACTCTTCCAGATTGGAAAAGATCTCTACCTCATTTCCGAAATGGAAAATTGTATTTTAAACCCATTG
GAGATCCAGTCTTTGCTCGAGACTTGTTAACATTTCCAGATAATGTAGAACATTGTGAAACAGTATTTGG
TATGCTGTTAGGAGACACCATTATTTTGGATAATCTGGATGCGGCCAATCATTATAGAAAAGAGGTTGTT
AAAATTACACACTGTCCTACACTGCTGACCAGAGATGGAGATCGAATTGACTACAAAGACCATGACGGTG
ATTATAAAGATCATGACATCGATTACAAGGATGACGATGACAAGTGAGTCGACAATCAACCTCTGGATTA
CAAAATTTGTGAAAGATTGACTGGTATTCTTAACTATGTTGCTCCTTTTACGCTATGTGGATACGCTGCT
TTAATGCCTTTGTATCATGCTATTGCTTCCCGTATGGCTTTCATTTTCTCCTCCTTGTATAAATCCTGGT
TGCTGTCTCTTTATGAGGAGTTGTGGCCCGTTGTCAGGCAACGTGGCGTGGTGTGCACTGTGTTTGCTGA
CGCAACCCCCACTGGTTGGGGCATTGCCACCACCTGTCAGCTCCTTTCCGGGACTTTCGCTTTCCCCCTC
CCTATTGCCACGGCGGAACTCATCGCCGCCTGCCTTGCCCGCTGCTGGACAGGGGCTCGGCTGTTGGGCA
CTGACAATTCCGTGGTGTTGTCGGGGAAGCTGACGTCCTTTCCATGGCTGCTCGCCTGTGTTGCCACCTG
GATTCTGCGCGGGACGTCCTTCTGCTACGTCCCTTCGGCCCTCAATCCAGCGGACCTTCCTTCCCGCGGC
CTGCTGCCGGCTCTGCGGCCTCTTCCGCGTCTTCGCCTTCGCCCTCAGACGAGTCGGATCTCCCTTTGGG
CCGCCTCCCCGCCTGGAATTCTACCGGGTAGGGGAGGCGCTTTTCCCAAGGCAGTCTGGAGCATGCGCTT
TAGCAGCCCCGCTGGGCACTTGGCGCTACACAAGTGGCCTCTGGCCTCGCACACATTCCACATCCACCGG
TAGGCGCCAACCGGCTCCGTTCTTTGGTGGCCCCTTCGCGCCACCTTCTACTCCTCCCCTAGTCAGGAAG
TTCCCCCCCGCCCCGCAGCTCGCGTCGTGCAGGACGTGACAAATGGAAGTAGCACGTCTCACTAGTCTCG
TGCAGATGGACAGCACCGCTGAGCAATGGAAGCGGGTAGGCCTTTGGGGCAGCGGCCAATAGCAGCTTTG
CTCCTTCGCTTTCTGGGCTCAGAGGCTGGGAAGGGGTGGGTCCGGGGGCGGGCTCAGGGGCGGGCTCAGG
GGCGGGGCGGGCGCCCGAAGGTCCTCCGGAGGCCCGGCATTCTGCACGCTTCAAAAGCGCACGTCTGCCG
CGCTGTTCTCCTCTTCCTCATCTCCGGGCCTTTCGACCTGCAGCCCAAGCTTACCATGACCGAGTACAAG
CCCACGGTGCGCCTCGCCACCCGCGACGACGTCCCCAGGGCCGTACGCACCCTCGCCGCCGCGTTCGCCG
ACTACCCCGCCACGCGCCACACCGTCGATCCGGACCGCCACATCGAGCGGGTCACCGAGCTGCAAGAACT
CTTCCTCACGCGCGTCGGGCTCGACATCGGCAAGGTGTGGGTCGCGGACGACGGCGCCGCGGTGGCGGTC
TGGACCACGCCGGAGAGCGTCGAAGCGGGGGCGGTGTTCGCCGAGATCGGCCCGCGCATGGCCGAGTTGA
GCGGTTCCCGGCTGGCCGCGCAGCAACAGATGGAAGGCCTCCTGGCGCCGCACCGGCCCAAGGAGCCCGC
GTGGTTCCTGGCCACCGTCGGCGTCTCGCCCGACCACCAGGGCAAGGGTCTGGGCAGCGCCGTCGTGCTC
CCCGGAGTGGAGGCGGCCGAGCGCGCCGGGGTGCCCGCCTTCCTGGAGACCTCCGCGCCCCGCAACCTCC
CCTTCTACGAGCGGCTCGGCTTCACCGTCACCGCCGACGTCGAGGTGCCCGAAGGACCGCGCACCTGGTG
CATGACCCGCAAGCCCGGTGCCTGACGCCCGCCCCACGACCCGCAGCGCCCGACCGAAAGGAGCGCACGA
CCCCATGCATCTCGAGGGCCCGGTACCTTTAAGACCAATGACTTACAAGGCAGCTGTAGATCTTAGCCAC
TTTTTAAAAGAAAAGGGGGGACTGGAAGGGCTAGCTCACTCCCAACGAAGACAAGATCTGCTTTTTGCTT
GTACTGGGTCTCTCTGGTTAGACCAGATCTGAGCCTGGGAGCTCTCTGGCTAACTAGGGAACCCACTGCT
TAAGCCTCAATAAAGCTTGCCTTGAGTGCTTCAAGTAGTGTGTGCCCGTCTGTTGTGTGACTCTGGTAAC
TAGAGATCCCTCAGACCCTTTTAGTCAGTGTGGAAAATCTCTAGCAGTAGTAGTTCATGTCATCTTATTA
TTCAGTATTTATAACTTGCAAAGAAATGAATATCAGAGAGTGAGAGGAACTTGTTTATTGCAGCTTATAA
TGGTTACAAATAAAGCAATAGCATCACAAATTTCACAAATAAAGCATTTTTTTCACTGCATTCTAGTTGT
GGTTTGTCCAAACTCATCAATGTATCTTATCATGTCTGGCTCTAGCTATCCCGCCCCTAACTCCGCCCAT
CCCGCCCCTAACTCCGCCCAGTTCCGCCCATTCTCCGCCCCATGGCTGACTAATTTTTTTTATTTATGCA
GAGGCCGAGGCCGCCTCGGCCTCTGAGCTATTCCAGAAGTAGTGAGGAGGCTTTTTTGGAGGCCTAGGGA
CGTACCCAATTCGCCCTATAGTGAGTCGTATTACGCGCGCTCACTGGCCGTCGTTTTACAACGTCGTGAC
TGGGAAAACCCTGGCGTTACCCAACTTAATCGCCTTGCAGCACATCCCCCTTTCGCCAGCTGGCGTAATA
GCGAAGAGGCCCGCACCGATCGCCCTTCCCAACAGTTGCGCAGCCTGAATGGCGAATGGG
[124 nt withheld, positions 9091-9214]
C
[91 nt withheld, positions 9216-9306]
A
[49 nt withheld, positions 9308-9356]
CCTTTGACGTTGGAGTCCACGTTCTTT
[37 nt withheld, positions 9384-9420]
ACCCTATCTCGGTCTATTCTTTTGATTTATAAGGGATTTTGCCGATTTCGGCCTATTGGTTAAAAAATGA
GCTGATTTAACAAAAATTTAACGCGAATTTTAACAAAATATTAACGCTTACAATTTAGGTGGCACTTTTC
GGGGAAATGTGCGCGGAACCCCTATTTGTTTATTTTTCTAAATACATTCAAATATGTATCCGCTCATGAG
ACAATAACCCTGATAAATGCTTCAATAATATTGAAAAAGGAAGAGTATGAGTATTCAACATTTCCGTGTC
GCCCTTATTCCCTTTTTTGCGGCATTTTGCCTTCCTGTTTTTGCTCACCCAGAAACGCTGGTGAAAGTAA
AAGATGCTGAAGATCAGTTGGGTGCACGAGTGGGTTACATCGAACTGGATCTCAACAGCGGTAAGATCCT
TGAGAGTTTTCGCCCCGAAGAACGTTTTCCAATGATGAGCACTTTTAAAGTTCTGCTATGTGGCGCGGTA
TTATCCCGTATTGACGCCGGGCAAGAGCAACTCGGTCGCCGCATACACTATTCTCAGAATGACTTGGTTG
AGTACTCACCAGTCACAGAAAAGCATCTTACGGATGGCATGACAGTAAGAGAATTATGCAGTGCTGCCAT
AACCATGAGTGATAACACTGCGGCCAACTTACTTCTGACAACGATCGGAGGACCGAAGGAGCTAACCGCT
TTTTTGCACAACATGGGGGATCATGTAACTCGCCTTGATCGTTGGGAACCGGAGCTGAATGAAGCCATAC
CAAACGACGAGCGTGACACCACGATGCCTGTAGCAATGGCAACAACGTTGCGCAAACTATTAACTGGCGA
ACTACTTACTCTAGCTTCCCGGCAACAATTAATAGACTGGATGGAGGCGGATAAAGTTGCAGGACCACTT
CTGCGCTCGGCCCTTCCGGCTGGCTGGTTTATTGCTGATAAATCTGGAGCCGGTGAGCGTGGGTCTCGCG
GTATCATTGCAGCACTGGGGCCAGATGGTAAGCCCTCCCGTATCGTAGTTATCTACACGACGGGGAGTCA
GGCAACTATGGATGAACGAAATAGACAGATCGCTGAGATAGGTGCCTCACTGATTAAGCATTGGTAACTG
TCAGACCAAGTTTACTCATATATACTTTAGATTGATTTAAAACTTCATTTTTAATTTAAAAGGATCTAGG
TGAAGATCCTTTTTGATAATCTCATGACCAAAATCCCTTAACGTGAGTTTTCGTTCCACTGAGCGTCAGA
CCCCGTAGAAAAGATCAAAGGATCTTCTTGAGATCCTTTTTTTCTGCGCGTAATCTGCTGCTTGCAAACA
AAAAAACCACCGCTACCAGCGGTGGTTTGTTTGCCGGATCAAGAGCTACCAACTCTTTTTCCGAAGGTAA
CTGGCTTCAGCAGAGCGCAGATACCAAATACTGTTCTTCTAGTGTAGCCGTAGTTAGGCCACCACTTCAA
GAACTCTGTAGCACCGCCTACATACCTCGCTCTGCTAATCCTGTTACCAGTGGCTGCTGCCAGTGGCGAT
AAGTCGTGTCTTACCGGGTTGGACTCAAGACGATAGTTACCGGATAAGGCGCAGCGGTCGGGCTGAACGG
GGGGTTCGTGCACACAGCCCAGCTTGGAGCGAACGACCTACACCGAACTGAGATACCTACAGCGTGAGCT
ATGAGAAAGCGCCACGCTTCCCGAAGGGAGAAAGGCGGACAGGTATCCGGTAAGCGGCAGGGTCGGAACA
GGAGAGCGCACGAGGGAGCTTCCAGGGGGAAACGCCTGGTATCTTTATAGTCCTGTCGGGTTTCGCCACC
TCTGACTTGAGCGTCGATTTTTGTGATGCTCGTCAGGGGGGCGGAGCCTATGGAAAAACGCCAGCAACGC
GGCCTTTTTACGGTTCCTGGCCTTTTGCTGGCCTTTTGCTCACATGTTCTTTCCTGCGTTATCCCCTGAT
TCTGTGGATAACCGTATTACCGCCTTTGAGTGAGCTGATACCGCTCGCCGCAGCCGAACGACCGAGCGCA
GCGAGTCAGTGAGCGAGGAAGCGGAAGAGCGCCCAATACGCAAACCGCCTCTCCCCGCGCGTTGGCCGAT
TCATTAATGCAGCTGGCACGACAGGTTTCCCGACTGGAAAGCGGGCAGTGAGCGCAACGCAATTAATGTG
AGTTAGCTCACTCATTAGGCACCCCAGGCTTTACACTTTATGCTTCCGGCTCGTATGTTGTGTGGAATTG
TGAGCGGATAACAATTTCACACAGGAAACAGCTATGACCATGATTACGCCAAGCGCGCAATTAACCCTCA
CTAAAGGGAACAAAAGCTGGAGCTGCAAGCTTAATGTAGTCTTATGCAATACTCTTGTAGTCTTGCAACA
TGGTAACGATGAGTTAGCAACATGCCTTACAAGGAGAGAAAAAGCACCGTGCATGCCGATTGGTGGAAGT
AAGGTGGTACGATCGTGCCTTATTAGGAAGGCAACAGACGGGTCTGACATGGATTGGACGAACCACTGAA
TTGCCGCATTGCAGAGATATTGTATTTAAGTGCCTAGCTCGATACATAAACGGGTCTCTCTGGTTAGACC
AGATCTGAGCCTGGGAGCTCTCTGGCTAACTAGGGAACCCACTGCTTAAGCCTCAATAAAGCTTGCCTTG
AGTGCTTCAAGTAGTGTGTGCCCGTCTGTTGTGTGACTCTGGTAACTAGAGATCCCTCAGACCCTTTTAG
TCAGTGTGGAAAATCTCTAGCAGTGGCGCCCGAACAGGGACTTGAAAGCGAAAGGGAAACCAGAGGAGCT
CTCTCGACGCAGGACTCGGCTTGCTGAAGCGCGCACGGCAAGAGGCGAGGGGCGGCGACTGGTGAGTACG
CCAAAAATTTTGACTAGCGGAGGCTAGAAGGAGAGAGATGGGTGCGAGAGCGTCAGTATTAAGCGGGGGA
GAATTAGATCGCGATGGGAAAAAATTCGGTTAAGGCCAGGGGGAAAGAAAAAATATAAATTAAAACATAT
AGTATGGGCAAGCAGGGAGCTAGAACGATTCGCAGTTAATCCTGGCCTGTTAGAAACATCAGAAGGCTGT
AGACAAATACTGGGACAGCTACAACCATCCCTTCAGACAGGATCAGAAGAACTTAGATCATTATATAATA
CAGTAGCAACCCTCTATTGTGTGCATCAAAGGATAGAGATAAAAGACACCAAGGAAGCTTTAGACAAGAT
AGAGGAAGAGCAAAACAAAAGTAAGACCACCGCACAGCAAGCGGCCGCTGATCTTCAGACCTGGAGGAGG
AGATATGAGGGACAATTGGAGAAGTGAATTATATAAATATAAAGTAGTAAAAATTGAACCATTAGGAGTA
GCACCCACCAAGGCAAAGAGAAGAGTGGTGCAGAGAGAAAAAAGAGCAGTGGGAATAGGAGCTTTGTTCC
TTGGGTTCTTGGGAGCAGCAGGAAGCACTATGGGCGCAGCGTCAATGACGCTGACGGTACAGGCCAGACA
ATTATTGTCTGGTATAGTGCAGCAGCAGAACAATTTGCTGAGGGCTATTGAGGCGCAACAGCATCTGTTG
CAACTCACAGTCTGGGGCATCAAGCAGCTCCAGGCAAGAATCCTGGCTGTGGAAAGATACCTAAAGGATC
AACAGCTCCTGGGGATTTGGGGTTGCTCTGGAAAACTCATTTGCACCACTGCTGTGCCTTGGAATGCTAG
TTGGAGTAATAAATCTCTGGAACAGATTTGGAATCACACGACCTGGATGGAGTGGGACAGAGAAATTAAC
AATTACACAAGCTTAATACACTCCTTAATTGAAGAATCGCAAAACCAGCAAGAAAAGAATGAACAAGAAT
TATTGGAATTAGATAAATGGGCAAGTTTGTGGAATTGGTTTAACATAACAAATTGGCTGTGGTATATAAA
ATTATTCATAATGATAGTAGGAGGCTTGGTAGGTTTAAGAATAGTTTTTGCTGTACTTTCTATAGTGAAT
AGAGTTAGGCAGGGATATTCACCATTATCGTTTCAGACCCACCTCCCAACCCCGAGGGGACCCGACAGGC
CCGAAGGAATAGAAGAAGAAGGTGGAGAGAGAGACAGAGACAGATCCATTCGATTAGTGAACGGATC
